>Addgene plasmid #133992 | pHP038Env | addgene full sequence | sequence record 269104 | Addgene NGS Result
AGTATCTGCTCCCTGCTTGTGTGTTGGAGGTCGCTGAGTAGTGCGCGAGCAAAATTTAAGCTACAACAAG
GCAAGGCTTGACCGACAATTGCATGAAGAATCTGCTTAGGGTTAGGCGTTTTGCGCTGCTTCGCGATGTA
CGGGCCAGATATACGCGTTGACATTGATTATTGACTAGTTATTAATAGTAATCAATTACGGGGTCATTAG
TTCATAGCCCATATATGGAGTTCCGCGTTACATAACTTACGGTAAATGGCCCGCCTGGCTGACCGCCCAA
CGACCCCCGCCCATTGACGTCAATAATGACGTATGTTCCCATAGTAACGCCAATAGGGACTTTCCATTGA
CGTCAATGGGTGGAGTATTTACGGTAAACTGCCCACTTGGCAGTACATCAAGTGTATCATATGCCAAGTA
CGCCCCCTATTGACGTCAATGACGGTAAATGGCCCGCCTGGCATTATGCCCAGTACATGACCTTATGGGA
CTTTCCTACTTGGCAGTACATCTACGTATTAGTCATCGCTATTACCATGGTGATGCGGTTTTGGCAGTAC
ATCAATGGGCGTGGATAGCGGTTTGACTCACGGGGATTTCCAAGTCTCCACCCCATTGACGTCAATGGGA
GTTTGTTTTGGCACCAAAATCAACGGGACTTTCCAAAATGTCGTAACAACTCCGCCCCATTGACGCAAAT
GGGCGGTAGGCGTGTACGGTGGGAGGTCTATATAAGCAGAGCTCTCTGGCTAACTAGAGAACCCACTGCT
TACTGGCTTATCGAAATTAATACGACTCACTATAGGGAGACCCAAGCTGGCTAGTTAAGCTTGGTACCGA
GCTCGGATCCAGTACCCTTCACCTTAGGCATCTCCTATGGCAGGAAGAAGCGGAGACATCGACGAAGAGC
TCCTCAAGGCAGTCAGACTCATCAAGGTTCTCTATCAACTCAGTAAGTAGTATATGTGATGCAAGCCTTA
AACATATTAGTAATAATAGCATTTATAGTAGTAACAATAATAGCAATAGTTGTATGGTCTATAGTACTCA
TAGAATATAGGAAAATATTAAGACAAAGAAAAATAGATAGGTTAATTGATAGATTAATAGAAAGAGCAGA
AGACAGTGGCAATGAGAGTGATGGGGATCAGGAAGAACTATCAGCACTGGGGATGGGGCGCCTTGCTCCT
TGGGATGTTAATGATGATGTGTAGTGCTGATCAATTGTGGGTCACAGTCTATTATGGGGTACCTGTATGG
AAAGAAGCAACCACCACTCTATTTTGTGCATCAGATGCTAAAGCATATGATACAGAGGCACATAATGTTT
GGGCCACACATGCCTGTGTACCCACAGACCCCAACCCACAAGAGATACAATTAGGGAATGTAACAGAAAA
TTTTAACATGTGGAAAAATGACATGGTAGAACAAATGCATGAGGATATAATCAGTTTATGGGATGAGAGC
CTAAAGCCATGTGTAAAATTAACCCCACTCTGTGTTATTTTAAATTGCACTGATGTGAATACTACTGATA
CCACTACTACTAGTGCTGCTAATACCACTACTAGTAAGTTGGACATAGAGAAGGGAGAAATAAAAAACTG
CTCTTTCAACATCACCACAAGCATAAATGATAGGGTGGGGGGTTTTGCATATTTTTATAAACTTGATTTA
GTACCAATAAATAATGATACTAGAAGTTATAGATTGCTAAATTGTAACACCTCAGTTATTAAACAAGCTT
GTCCAAAAGTATCCTTTGAACCAATTCCCATACATTTTTGTGCCCCGGCTGGATTTGCGATTATAAAGTG
TAACAATAAGACATTCAATGGAAAAGGACCATGTACAAATGTTAGCACAGTACAATGTACACATGGAATT
AAGCCAGTAGTATCAACTCAACTGCTGTTAAATGGCAGTCTAGCAGAAGAAGAGGTAGTAATTAGATCTG
AAAATATCTCAGACAATGCTAAAACCATAATAGTACAGTTGAACGTATCTGTAGAAATTAATTGTACAAG
ACCCAACAACAATACAAGAAAAAGTGTACACATGGGACCAGGAGGTGCACTTTATACCACAGACATAATA
GGAGATATAAGAAAAGCATATTGTAACCTTAGTAAAACAAGTTGGGAGGACACCTTAGAAAAGGTAGTTG
GCAAATTAAGGGAGCAAATTGGAGATAAAACAATAATCTTTAATCAATCCTCAGGAGGGGACCCAGAAAT
TGTAATGCACAGTGTTAATTGTGGAGGGGAGTTTTTCTACTGTAACACAGCGAGACTGTTTAATAGTACT
TGGGGGGTTAATAGCACGGGAAAATCAAATAACAATGAAACACATATCATACTCCCATGCAGAATAAAAC
AAATTATAAACATGTGGCAAAGAGTAGGAAAAGCAATGTATAACCCTCCCATCAGTGGACCAATTAGTTG
TACATCAAATATTACAGGAATAATATTAACAAGAGATGGTGGACAGACCAATGACAGTAGCACTGAGATC
TTCAGACCTGGAGGAGGAGACATGAGGGATAATTGGAGAAGTGAATTATACAAATATAAAGTAGTAAAAA
TTGAACCATTAGGAGTAGCACCAACCAAGGCAAGGAGAAGAGTGGTGCAGAGAGAAAAAAGAGCAATAGG
ACTAGGAGCTCTGTTCCTTGGGTTCTTGGGAGCAGCAGGAAGCACTATGGGCGCAGCGTCATTGACGCTG
ACGGTACAGGCCAGACAATTATTGTCTGGTATAGTGCAACAGCAGAACAATTTGCTGAGAGCTATTGAGG
CGCAACAGCATCTGTTGCAACTCACAGTCTGGGGCATTAAGCAGCTCCAGGCAAGAGTCCTGGCTGTGGA
AAGATATCTAAAGGATCAACAGCTCCTGGGGATTTGGGGTTGCTCTGGAAAACTCATCTGCACCACTACT
GTGCCTTGGAATGCTTCTTGGAGTAACAAAAATCTAACTCAGATTTGGAATAACATGACCTGGATACAGT
GGGAAAAAGAAATTGGCAATGTCACAGAGGTAATATACCAATTAATTACAGACTCGCAAATCCAGCAAGA
AAAGAATGAAAAAGACTTATTGGAGTTAGATAAATGGGCAAGTTTGTGGAATTGGTTTGACATAACAAAT
TGGCTGTGGTATATAAAAATATTCATAATGATAGTAGGAGGCTTAATAGGTTTAAGAATAGTTTTTACTG
TGCTTTCTATAGTGAATAGAGTTAGGCAGGGATACTCACCATTGTCGTTCCAGACCCACCACCCAACTCC
AGAGGGACCCGGCAGGCCCGAAGGAATCGAAGGAGAAGGTGGAGAGAGAGACAGAGGCACATCCAGGCCA
TTAGTGGATGGATTCTTAGCAATCATCTGGGTCGACCTACGGAGCCTGTTCCTCTTCAGCTACCACCGCT
TGAGAGACTTACTCTTGATTGTAACGAGGATTGTGGAACTTCTGGGACGCAGGGGGTGGGAAGCCCTCAA
ATATTGGTGGAATCTCCTGCAGTATTGGATTCAGGAACTAAAGAGTAGTGCTGTTAGCTTGTTTAATGCC
ATAGCCATAGCAGTAGCTGAGGGGACAGATAGGATTATAGAAATAGTGCAAAGAGCTTTTAGAGCTATTC
TCCATATACCTAGAAGAATAAGACAGGGTTTGGAAAGGGCTCTGCAATAAGATGGGGGGCAAGTTATCAA
AATATAGTGGATGGTCCACCATAAGGGAAAGATTGAGACGCGCTGAGCCACGAGCTGAGCCGGCAGCAGC
TGGGGTGGGAGCAGTATCTCGAGACAAGGGTCAAGACAATTCTGCAGATATCCAGCACAGTGGCGGCCGC
TCGAGTCTAGAGGGCCCGCGGTTCGAAGGTAAGCCTATCCCTAACCCTCTCCTCGGTCTCGATTCTACGC
GTACCGGTCATCATCACCATCACCATTGAGTTTAAACCCGCTGATCAGCCTCGACTGTGCCTTCTAGTTG
CCAGCCATCTGTTGTTTGCCCCTCCCCCGTGCCTTCCTTGACCCTGGAAGGTGCCACTCCCACTGTCCTT
TCCTAATAAAATGAGGAAATTGCATCGCATTGTCTGAGTAGGTGTCATTCTATTCTGGGGGGTGGGGTGG
GGCAGGACAGCAAGGGGGAGGATTGGGAAGACAATAGCAGGCATGCTGGGGATGCGGTGGGCTCTATGGC
TTCTGAGGCGGAAAGAACCAGCTGGGGCTCTAGGGGGTATCCCC
[124 nt withheld, positions 4245-4368]
C
[91 nt withheld, positions 4370-4460]
A
[49 nt withheld, positions 4462-4510]
CCTTTGACGTTGGAGTCCACGTTCTTT
[37 nt withheld, positions 4538-4574]
ACCCTATCTCGGTCTATTCTTTTGATTTATAAGGGATTTTGCCGATTTCGGCCTATTGGTTAAAAAATGA
GCTGATTTAACAAAAATTTAACGCGAATTAATTCTGTGGAATGTGTGTCAGTTAGGGTGTGGAAAGTCCC
CAGGCTCCCCAGCAGGCAGAAGTATGCAAAGCATGCATCTCAATTAGTCAGCAACCAGGTGTGGAAAGTC
CCCAGGCTCCCCAGCAGGCAGAAGTATGCAAAGCATGCATCTCAATTAGTCAGCAACCATAGTCCCGCCC
CTAACTCCGCCCATCCCGCCCCTAACTCCGCCCAGTTCCGCCCATTCTCCGCCCCATGGCTGACTAATTT
TTTTTATTTATGCAGAGGCCGAGGCCGCCTCTGCCTCTGAGCTATTCCAGAAGTAGTGAGGAGGCTTTTT
TGGAGGCCTAGGCTTTTGCAAAAAGCTCCCGGGAGCTTGTATATCCATTTTCGGATCTGATCAAGAGACA
GGATGAGGATCGTTTCGCATGATTGAACAAGATGGATTGCACGCAGGTTCTCCGGCCGCTTGGGTGGAGA
GGCTATTCGGCTATGACTGGGCACAACAGACAATCGGCTGCTCTGATGCCGCCGTGTTCCGGCTGTCAGC
GCAGGGGCGCCCGGTTCTTTTTGTCAAGACCGACCTGTCCGGTGCCCTGAATGAACTGCAGGACGAGGCA
GCGCGGCTATCGTGGCTGGCCACGACGGGCGTTCCTTGCGCAGCTGTGCTCGACGTTGTCACTGAAGCGG
GAAGGGACTGGCTGCTATTGGGCGAAGTGCCGGGGCAGGATCTCCTGTCATCTCACCTTGCTCCTGCCGA
GAAAGTATCCATCATGGCTGATGCAATGCGGCGGCTGCATACGCTTGATCCGGCTACCTGCCCATTCGAC
CACCAAGCGAAACATCGCATCGAGCGAGCACGTACTCGGATGGAAGCCGGTCTTGTCGATCAGGATGATC
TGGACGAAGAGCATCAGGGGCTCGCGCCAGCCGAACTGTTCGCCAGGCTCAAGGCGCGCATGCCCGACGG
CGAGGATCTCGTCGTGACCCATGGCGATGCCTGCTTGCCGAATATCATGGTGGAAAATGGCCGCTTTTCT
GGATTCATCGACTGTGGCCGGCTGGGTGTGGCGGACCGCTATCAGGACATAGCGTTGGCTACCCGTGATA
TTGCTGAAGAGCTTGGCGGCGAATGGGCTGACCGCTTCCTCGTGCTTTACGGTATCGCCGCTCCCGATTC
GCAGCGCATCGCCTTCTATCGCCTTCTTGACGAGTTCTTCTGAGCGGGACTCTGGGGTTCGCGAAATGAC
CGACCAAGCGACGCCCAACCTGCCATCACGAGATTTCGATTCCACCGCCGCCTTCTATGAAAGGTTGGGC
TTCGGAATCGTTTTCCGGGACGCCGGCTGGATGATCCTCCAGCGCGGGGATCTCATGCTGGAGTTCTTCG
CCCACCCCAACTTGTTTATTGCAGCTTATAATGGTTACAAATAAAGCAATAGCATCACAAATTTCACAAA
TAAAGCATTTTTTTCACTGCATTCTAGTTGTGGTTTGTCCAAACTCATCAATGTATCTTATCATGTCTGT
ATACCGTCGACCTCTAGCTAGAGCTTGGCGTAATCATGGTCATAGCTGTTTCCTGTGTGAAATTGTTATC
CGCTCACAATTCCACACAACATACGAGCCGGAAGCATAAAGTGTAAAGCCTGGGGTGCCTAATGAGTGAG
CTAACTCACATTAATTGCGTTGCGCTCACTGCCCGCTTTCCAGTCGGGAAACCTGTCGTGCCAGCTGCAT
TAATGAATCGGCCAACGCGCGGGGAGAGGCGGTTTGCGTATTGGGCGCTCTTCCGCTTCCTCGCTCACTG
ACTCGCTGCGCTCGGTCGTTCGGCTGCGGCGAGCGGTATCAGCTCACTCAAAGGCGGTAATACGGTTATC
CACAGAATCAGGGGATAACGCAGGAAAGAACATGTGAGCAAAAGGCCAGCAAAAGGCCAGGAACCGTAAA
AAGGCCGCGTTGCTGGCGTTTTTCCATAGGCTCCGCCCCCCTGACGAGCATCACAAAAATCGACGCTCAA
GTCAGAGGTGGCGAAACCCGACAGGACTATAAAGATACCAGGCGTTTCCCCCTGGAAGCTCCCTCGTGCG
CTCTCCTGTTCCGACCCTGCCGCTTACCGGATACCTGTCCGCCTTTCTCCCTTCGGGAAGCGTGGCGCTT
TCTCATAGCTCACGCTGTAGGTATCTCAGTTCGGTGTAGGTCGTTCGCTCCAAGCTGGGCTGTGTGCACG
AACCCCCCGTTCAGCCCGACCGCTGCGCCTTATCCGGTAACTATCGTCTTGAGTCCAACCCGGTAAGACA
CGACTTATCGCCACTGGCAGCAGCCACTGGTAACAGGATTAGCAGAGCGAGGTATGTAGGCGGTGCTACA
GAGTTCTTGAAGTGGTGGCCTAACTACGGCTACACTAGAAGAACAGTATTTGGTATCTGCGCTCTGCTGA
AGCCAGTTACCTTCGGAAAAAGAGTTGGTAGCTCTTGATCCGGCAAACAAACCACCGCTGGTAGCGGTGG
TTTTTTTGTTTGCAAGCAGCAGATTACGCGCAGAAAAAAAGGATCTCAAGAAGATCCTTTGATCTTTTCT
ACGGGGTCTGACGCTCAGTGGAACGAAAACTCACGTTAAGGGATTTTGGTCATGAGATTATCAAAAAGGA
TCTTCACCTAGATCCTTTTAAATTAAAAATGAAGTTTTAAATCAATCTAAAGTATATATGAGTAAACTTG
GTCTGACAGTTACCAATGCTTAATCAGTGAGGCACCTATCTCAGCGATCTGTCTATTTCGTTCATCCATA
GTTGCCTGACTCCCCGTCGTGTAGATAACTACGATACGGGAGGGCTTACCATCTGGCCCCAGTGCTGCAA
TGATACCGCGAGACCCACGCTCACCGGCTCCAGATTTATCAGCAATAAACCAGCCAGCCGGAAGGGCCGA
GCGCAGAAGTGGTCCTGCAACTTTATCCGCCTCCATCCAGTCTATTAATTGTTGCCGGGAAGCTAGAGTA
AGTAGTTCGCCAGTTAATAGTTTGCGCAACGTTGTTGCCATTGCTACAGGCATCGTGGTGTCACGCTCGT
CGTTTGGTATGGCTTCATTCAGCTCCGGTTCCCAACGATCAAGGCGAGTTACATGATCCCCCATGTTGTG
CAAAAAAGCGGTTAGCTCCTTCGGTCCTCCGATCGTTGTCAGAAGTAAGTTGGCCGCAGTGTTATCACTC
ATGGTTATGGCAGCACTGCATAATTCTCTTACTGTCATGCCATCCGTAAGATGCTTTTCTGTGACTGGTG
AGTACTCAACCAAGTCATTCTGAGAATAGTGTATGCGGCGACCGAGTTGCTCTTGCCCGGCGTCAATACG
GGATAATACCGCGCCACATAGCAGAACTTTAAAAGTGCTCATCATTGGAAAACGTTCTTCGGGGCGAAAA
CTCTCAAGGATCTTACCGCTGTTGAGATCCAGTTCGATGTAACCCACTCGTGCACCCAACTGATCTTCAG
CATCTTTTACTTTCACCAGCGTTTCTGGGTGAGCAAAAACAGGAAGGCAAAATGCCGCAAAAAAGGGAAT
AAGGGCGACACGGAAATGTTGAATACTCATACTCTTCCTTTTTCAATATTATTGAAGCATTTATCAGGGT
TATTGTCTCATGAGCGGATACATATTTGAATGTATTTAGAAAAATAAACAAATAGGGGTTCCGCGCACAT
TTCCCCGAAAAGTGCCACCTGACGTCGACGGATCGGGAGATCTCCCGATCCCCTATGGTGCACTCTCAGT
ACAATCTGCTCTGATGCCGCATAGTTAAGCC
Features (pLannotate 1.2.2; 23 found; start..end, strand, type, name):
    160..539     +  enhancer       CMV enhancer: human cytomegalovirus immediate early enhancer
    540..743     +  promoter       CMV promoter: human cytomegalovirus (CMV) immediate early promoter
    739..772     +  LTR            5' LTR (truncated) (fragment): truncated 5' long terminal repeat (LTR) from HIV-1
    788..806     +  promoter       T7 promoter: promoter for bacteriophage T7 RNA polymerase
    877..948     +  CDS            Rev (fragment): human immunodeficiency virus 1 (HIV-1) Rev protein; rev; enhances nuclear export of unspliced and incompletely spliced viral mRNAs
   1132..3687    +  CDS            env: ENV_HV1BN - Experimental evidence at protein level: Swiss-Prot protein existence level 1. [Transmembrane protein gp41]: Acts as a class I viral fusion protein. Under the current model, the protein has at least 3 conformational states: pre-fusion native state, pre-hairpin intermediate state, and post-fusion hairpin state. During fusion of viral and target intracellular membranes, the coiled coil regions (heptad repeats) assume a trimer-of-hairpins structure, positioning the fusion peptide in close proximity to the C-terminal region of the ectodomain. The formation of this structure appears to d
   3692..3805    +  CDS            nef (fragment): NEF_HV1Z2 - Experimental evidence at protein level: Swiss-Prot protein existence level 1. Extracellular Nef protein targets CD4(+) T-lymphocytes for apoptosis by interacting with CXCR4 surface receptors. From Human immunodeficiency virus type 1 group M subtype D (isolate Z2/CDC-Z34) (HIV-1).
   3878..3919    +  CDS            V5 tag: epitope tag from simian virus 5
   3975..4199    +  polyA_signal   bGH poly(A) signal: bovine growth hormone polyadenylation signal
   4203..4224    +  promoter       SV40 promoter (fragment): SV40 enhancer and early promoter
   4245..4673    +  rep_origin     f1 ori (sequence partly withheld): f1 bacteriophage origin of replication; arrow indicates direction of (+) strand synthesis
   4687..5016    +  promoter       SV40 promoter: SV40 enhancer and early promoter
   5083..5874    +  CDS            neo: KKA2_KLEPN - Also known as kan, nptII. Experimental evidence at protein level: Swiss-Prot protein existence level 1. Resistance to kanamycin, neomycin, paromomycin, ribostamycin, butirosin and gentamicin B. From Klebsiella pneumoniae.
   5900..6058    +  CDS            ble (fragment): BLE_KLEPN - Experimental evidence at protein level: Swiss-Prot protein existence level 1. Binding protein with a strong affinity to the bleomycin family of antibiotics. Binds to CL990; an antimitotic-antibiotic compound. From Klebsiella pneumoniae.
   6053..6174    +  polyA_signal   SV40 poly(A) signal: SV40 polyadenylation signal
   6247..6263    -  protein_bind   lac operator: The lac repressor binds to the lac operator to inhibit transcription in E. coli. This inhibition can be relieved by adding lactose or isopropyl-β-D-thiogalactopyranoside (IPTG). lac repressor encoded by lacI
   6271..6301    -  promoter       lac promoter: promoter for the E. coli lac operon
   6316..6337    -  protein_bind   CAP binding site: CAP binding activates transcription in the presence of cAMP. E. coli catabolite activator protein
   6350..6442    -  CDS            lacI (fragment): lac repressor; lacI; The lac repressor binds to the lac operator to inhibit transcription in E. coli. This inhibition can be relieved by adding lactose or isopropyl-β-D-thiogalactopyranoside (IPTG).
   6625..7213    -  rep_origin     ori: high-copy-number ColE1/pMB1/pBR322/pUC origin of replication
   7384..8244    -  CDS            AmpR: β-lactamase; bla; confers resistance to ampicillin, carbenicillin, and related antibiotics
   8245..8349    -  promoter       AmpR promoter: bla
   8408..5       -  misc_feature   bom (fragment) (across the origin): basis of mobility region from pBR322
