[The description below was written by a language model from this plasmid's Addgene catalogue record and pLannotate feature annotations shown in this document.]
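Description:
pHP038Env is a mammalian expression plasmid built on the pcDNA3.1 backbone that carries an HIV-1 envelope glycoprotein (Env) gene amplified from the plasma of an HIV-infected patient and inserted by TOPO cloning. In bacteria it is maintained through a high-copy ColE1/pUC-type origin and selected with ampicillin via the β-lactamase gene. An f1 origin is also present. For mammalian cells, an SV40 early promoter drives a neomycin phosphotransferase cassette ending in an SV40 polyadenylation signal, which allows G418 selection of stable transfectants.

The payload sits downstream of the human cytomegalovirus immediate early enhancer and promoter, with a T7 promoter just before the insert, and transcripts are terminated by the bovine growth hormone polyadenylation signal. The annotated sequence (8,455 nt) shows a full-length env open reading frame of roughly 2.5 kb encoding the gp160 precursor of gp120 and the gp41 fusion subunit. It is flanked by a short Rev coding fragment upstream and a short nef fragment downstream, which suggests the amplicon spanned the surrounding region of the viral genome rather than env alone. A V5 epitope tag from the vector lies further downstream, separated from env by the nef fragment. The record does not indicate that it is fused to Env, so the glycoprotein is probably expressed untagged.

The construct provides a patient-derived primary Env for expression in cultured mammalian cells. The associated study examined how Env glycoprotein phenotype, together with immune activation, relates to CD4 T cell loss in HIV patients, so it is suited to functional comparison of Env variants from different individuals.
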