Addgene plasmid #133992: pHP038Env
Purpose: Env gene from HIV patient plasma in pcDNA3.1 expression vector
Depositing lab: Himanshu Garg. Depositing organization: Texas Tech University Health Sciences Center El Paso. Publication: HIV-1 Env Glycoprotein Phenotype along with Immune Activation Determines CD4 T Cell Loss in HIV Patients. Joshi A, Sedano M, Beauchamp B, Punke EB, Mulla ZD, Meza A, Alozie OK, Mukherjee D, Garg H. J Immunol. 2016 Feb 15;196(4):1768-79. doi: 10.4049/jimmunol.1501588. Epub 2016 Jan 13. PubMed 26764036.
Backbone
  Vector backbone: pcDNA3.1
  Vector type: Mammalian Expression
  Selectable markers: Neomycin (select with G418)
Growth in bacteria
  Bacterial resistance: Ampicillin, 100 μg/mL
  Growth temperature: 37°C
  Growth strain: DH5alpha
  Growth instructions: The bacterial strain XL10 Gold is preferred for downstream applications.
  Copy number: Unknown
Gene/Insert
  Gene/Insert name: Envelope Glycoprotein
  GenBank ID: KP754470.1
  Promoter: CMV
  Cloning method: TOPO Cloning
  Sequencing primers: 5′ CMV forward
Terms and licenses: Academic/Nonprofit Terms; Industry Terms: Not Available to Industry
How to cite: pHP038Env was a gift from Himanshu Garg (Addgene plasmid # 133992 ; http://n2t.net/addgene:133992 ; RRID:Addgene_133992)
