>Addgene plasmid #133992 | pHP038Env | depositor partial sequence | sequence record 258088 | pHP038Env sequence 2559 bps
ATGAGAGTGATGGGGATCAGGAAGAACTATCAGCACTGGGGATGGGGCGCCTTGCTCCTTGGGATGTTAA
TGATGATGTGTAGTGCTGATCAATTGTGGGTCACAGTCTATTATGGGGTACCTGTATGGAAAGAAGCAAC
CACCACTCTATTTTGTGCATCAGATGCTAAAGCATATGATACAGAGGCACATAATGTTTGGGCCACACAT
GCCTGTGTACCCACAGACCCCAACCCACAAGAGATACAATTAGGGAATGTAACAGAAAATTTTAACATGT
GGAAAAATGACATGGTAGAACAAATGCATGAGGATATAATCAGTTTATGGGATGAGAGCCTAAAGCCATG
TGTAAAATTAACCCCACTCTGTGTTATTTTAAATTGCACTGATGTGAATACTACTGATACCACTACTACT
AGTGCTGCTAATACCACTACTAGTAAGTTGGACATAGAGAAGGGAGAAATAAAAAACTGCTCTTTCAACA
TCACCACAAGCATAAATGATAGGGTGGGGGGTTTTGCATATTTTTATAAACTTGATTTAGTACCAATAAA
TAATGATACTAGAAGTTATAGATTGCTAAATTGTAACACCTCAGTTATTAAACAAGCTTGTCCAAAAGTA
TCCTTTGAACCAATTCCCATACATTTTTGTGCCCCGGCTGGATTTGCGATTATAAAGTGTAACAATAAGA
CATTCAATGGAAAAGGACCATGTACAAATGTTAGCACAGTACAATGTACACATGGAATTAAGCCAGTAGT
ATCAACTCAACTGCTGTTAAATGGCAGTCTAGCAGAAGAAGAGGTAGTAATTAGATCTGAAAATATCTCA
GACAATGCTAAAACCATAATAGTACAGTTGAACGTATCTGTAGAAATTAATTGTACAAGACCCAACAACA
ATACAAGAAAAAGTGTACACATGGGACCAGGAGGTGCACTTTATACCACAGACATAATAGGAGATATAAG
AAAAGCATATTGTAACCTTAGTAAAACAAGTTGGGAGGACACCTTAGAAAAGGTAGTTGGCAAATTAAGG
GAGCAAATTGGAGATAAAACAATAATCTTTAATCAATCCTCAGGAGGGGACCCAGAAATTGTAATGCACA
GTGTTAATTGTGGAGGGGAGTTTTTCTACTGTAACACAGCGAGACTGTTTAATAGTACTTGGGGGGTTAA
TAGCACGGGAAAATCAAATAACAATGAAACACATATCATACTCCCATGCAGAATAAAACAAATTATAAAC
ATGTGGCAAAGAGTAGGAAAAGCAATGTATAACCCTCCCATCAGTGGACCAATTAGTTGTACATCAAATA
TTACAGGAATAATATTAACAAGAGATGGTGGACAGACCAATGACAGTAGCACTGAGATCTTCAGACCTGG
AGGAGGAGACATGAGGGATAATTGGAGAAGTGAATTATACAAATATAAAGTAGTAAAAATTGAACCATTA
GGAGTAGCACCAACCAAGGCAAGGAGAAGAGTGGTGCAGAGAGAAAAAAGAGCAATAGGACTAGGAGCTC
TGTTCCTTGGGTTCTTGGGAGCAGCAGGAAGCACTATGGGCGCAGCGTCATTGACGCTGACGGTACAGGC
CAGACAATTATTGTCTGGTATAGTGCAACAGCAGAACAATTTGCTGAGAGCTATTGAGGCGCAACAGCAT
CTGTTGCAACTCACAGTCTGGGGCATTAAGCAGCTCCAGGCAAGAGTCCTGGCTGTGGAAAGATATCTAA
AGGATCAACAGCTCCTGGGGATTTGGGGTTGCTCTGGAAAACTCATCTGCACCACTACTGTGCCTTGGAA
TGCTTCTTGGAGTAACAAAAATCTAACTCAGATTTGGAATAACATGACCTGGATACAGTGGGAAAAAGAA
ATTGGCAATGTCACAGAGGTAATATACCAATTAATTACAGACTCGCAAATCCAGCAAGAAAAGAATGAAA
AAGACTTATTGGAGTTAGATAAATGGGCAAGTTTGTGGAATTGGTTTGACATAACAAATTGGCTGTGGTA
TATAAAAATATTCATAATGATAGTAGGAGGCTTAATAGGTTTAAGAATAGTTTTTACTGTGCTTTCTATA
GTGAATAGAGTTAGGCAGGGATACTCACCATTGTCGTTCCAGACCCACCACCCAACTCCAGAGGGACCCG
GCAGGCCCGAAGGAATCGAAGGAGAAGGTGGAGAGAGAGACAGAGGCACATCCAGGCCATTAGTGGATGG
ATTCTTAGCAATCATCTGGGTCGACCTACGGAGCCTGTTCCTCTTCAGCTACCACCGCTTGAGAGACTTA
CTCTTGATTGTAACGAGGATTGTGGAACTTCTGGGACGCAGGGGGTGGGAAGCCCTCAAATATTGGTGGA
ATCTCCTGCAGTATTGGATTCAGGAACTAAAGAGTAGTGCTGTTAGCTTGTTTAATGCCATAGCCATAGC
AGTAGCTGAGGGGACAGATAGGATTATAGAAATAGTGCAAAGAGCTTTTAGAGCTATTCTCCATATACCT
AGAAGAATAAGACAGGGTTTGGAAAGGGCTCTGCAATAA
